>Addgene plasmid #158401 | pEMS2232 | addgene full sequence | sequence record 309564 | Addgene NGS Result
TCGCGCGTTTCGGTGATGACGGTGAAAACCTCTGACACATGCAGCTCCCGGAGACGGTCACAGCTTGTCT
GTAAGCGGATGCCGGGAGCAGACAAGCCCGTCAGGGCGCGTCAGCGGGTGTTGGCGGGTGTCGGGGCTGG
CTTAACTATGCGGCATCAGAGCAGATTGTACTGAGAGTGCACCATATGCGGTGTGAAATACCGCACAGAT
GCGTAAGGAGAAAATACCGCATCAGGCGCCATTCGCCATTCAGGCTGCGCAACTGTTGGGAAGGGCGATC
GGTGCGGGCCTCTTCGCTATTACGCCAGCTGGCGAAAGGGGGATGTGCTGCAAGGCGATTAAGTTGGGTA
ACGCCAGGGTTTTCCCAGTCACGACGTTGTAAAACGACGGCCAGTGAATTCGAGCTCGGTACCTCGCGAA
TGCATCTAGATGAGCTCGGTACCTCGCGAATGCATCTAGATGGCCGGCCAATCAAAGGAAAAGGAGAGAG
AAACCAGCGAAGCCCTAGAGAGACAGGGAGAAAGCCTCAAAGCAACGGAGACAGAGCCGGGCCCCACCGC
ACGGCTGGAGGGCCGCCCCCACACGGAGCTGCCCCAGCCCAGGGCCTGCGGGGCCGAGTCGCCTCCCGGC
AGCTGAGTGGCAGCCTCGGCTGCGGACCCAGGCGCAGCTTCCCCCAGAGGCCGGCGCTATTAACTCCCGG
GGCCTCCTGCGGCGGCGAGGCGGTGGCACGGCTCCTCCCGCTCCCTCGGCCTCCAGGTTCAATAAGGATT
ACATCATGGAGCAAGTATGCGGGGCAGCCTGAGAATCAAAGCCGTCAGCACCGGCGGCTGGTTAACTGTA
CTGTTGCTGAAACACATCCTTCCCACCCCCTCCCCGCGCCCCTCTCCCTGCCCCGGCCCTCTAGAAGACC
CCATCCTCAGCCCTGACTTTCCGTAGATATGTGCAAAATGAGTAAATTACTCACCTCGGGCCAGATCCAA
GTTTTACCCAACAGAAGGGGCACCGGACCAAGAATGAACCAACTCACATGGCCATGTCCGGCGCGCACAA
TCACACGCCAGCACACAGCCACCCAATTTCTTCCGCGAATCTATCTGGCACTCTGGAGAGAGGGGGAAAA
GCGTTTTGAGAAAGCCCCGTCACCCCTCCCCTTCCTTCTTGCCGTGAAATATACGAATTCATTTTTATTA
CGAGCCGCACCGTCCTCACCATCACGCACGCACAGAGCCACACTCCCATATTCACACTTTCTAACTCGTA
AGCTCCGACAGCGCCTGCATTTTCTTTGGGAGCCGCTTGGAGGTTCATTAATATCATTAGCATTTAACCC
CCTCCCTCTTCCCATCCCCTCCCCGCACATGGCTGACGTCAGACCCCGCCAGGAGTTGGGGGAAAAGCTA
AGTGGGCCAGGGACGCCCTATTCCCCTCCCCGCGGCTGCCTGTCAGAGCGCTTCTGGAGATATTACAGGG
GACCCAGCCCGCAGCGACAGGCACAAAGTCACGGGGTAATGAACTTCGGGGACCCTTCGCCGCTGCGTGC
GCGGCTCTCCCCGGAAACCCGGACCTGGCCGCCTCTTCCCTCGGAAGATTTCCCAGCAATCTAGTTTTCC
CACTCTGCGCTTGGGTTCCGGCAGCGCGGAGCCCGTCTGCCTCTGAGACTGCGGTAGTGTTTTCCTTCTT
TCCTTGGGAGACCAGCGGTCGGCAGAGATTGCCCACACTCTGCATGCCTATGTAGAGGGAGAGATCGAAG
ACTGAGTGACAGGAATGGGGAAAAAGAGGGATTTCGCTCCGTAGGAAGGCCATTTTCGTGTCTCCATCTC
TGTCTTTCAACATCCCTCTCTTGCTGTTCTTCCTTCTTCCTCAGTCTTCCTGTCCATCTCTCCATCTGTC
TGTCCATGTGTGTGTCCATATCAAGCAGCATTCCCAGCAGCTGCGGTTTTGCAAGAGCCGGGAAGAAACT
TAAGGATGCTTAAATTTCCACTGTTGGACGAATTCTGAGCGCCCAGGGAGCAGCGCAGCGCGCGACTGAC
ACCCACCTGTCCCGCCCAGGAGCCTTGCAGGCTGGAGGGCAGCTGGAGAGCGGCGGCGCCCGGCGGCGAG
GCGGGCGCTGCCGGCCGGGACTCGGGCAGCGCCCACCAACCGCTGGCGCGCCATCGGATCCCATCGGATC
CCGGGCCCGTCGACTGCAGAGGCCTGCATGCAAGCTTGGCGTAATCATGGTCATAGCTGTTTCCTGTGTG
AAATTGTTATCCGCTCACAATTCCACACAACATACGAGCCGGAAGCATAAAGTGTAAAGCCTGGGGTGCC
TAATGAGTGAGCTAACTCACATTAATTGCGTTGCGCTCACTGCCCGCTTTCCAGTCGGGAAACCTGTCGT
GCCAGCTGCATTAATGAATCGGCCAACGCGCGGGGAGAGGCGGTTTGCGTATTGGGCGCTCTTCCGCTTC
CTCGCTCACTGACTCGCTGCGCTCGGTCGTTCGGCTGCGGCGAGCGGTATCAGCTCACTCAAAGGCGGTA
ATACGGTTATCCACAGAATCAGGGGATAACGCAGGAAAGAACATGTGAGCAAAAGGCCAGCAAAAGGCCA
GGAACCGTAAAAAGGCCGCGTTGCTGGCGTTTTTCCATAGGCTCCGCCCCCCTGACGAGCATCACAAAAA
TCGACGCTCAAGTCAGAGGTGGCGAAACCCGACAGGACTATAAAGATACCAGGCGTTTCCCCCTGGAAGC
TCCCTCGTGCGCTCTCCTGTTCCGACCCTGCCGCTTACCGGATACCTGTCCGCCTTTCTCCCTTCGGGAA
GCGTGGCGCTTTCTCATAGCTCACGCTGTAGGTATCTCAGTTCGGTGTAGGTCGTTCGCTCCAAGCTGGG
CTGTGTGCACGAACCCCCCGTTCAGCCCGACCGCTGCGCCTTATCCGGTAACTATCGTCTTGAGTCCAAC
CCGGTAAGACACGACTTATCGCCACTGGCAGCAGCCACTGGTAACAGGATTAGCAGAGCGAGGTATGTAG
GCGGTGCTACAGAGTTCTTGAAGTGGTGGCCTAACTACGGCTACACTAGAAGAACAGTATTTGGTATCTG
CGCTCTGCTGAAGCCAGTTACCTTCGGAAAAAGAGTTGGTAGCTCTTGATCCGGCAAACAAACCACCGCT
GGTAGCGGTGGTTTTTTTGTTTGCAAGCAGCAGATTACGCGCAGAAAAAAAGGATCTCAAGAAGATCCTT
TGATCTTTTCTACGGGGTCTGACGCTCAGTGGAACGAAAACTCACGTTAAGGGATTTTGGTCATGAGATT
ATCAAAAAGGATCTTCACCTAGATCCTTTTAAATTAAAAATGAAGTTTTAAATCAATCTAAAGTATATAT
GAGTAAACTTGGTCTGACAGTTACCAATGCTTAATCAGTGAGGCACCTATCTCAGCGATCTGTCTATTTC
GTTCATCCATAGTTGCCTGACTCCCCGTCGTGTAGATAACTACGATACGGGAGGGCTTACCATCTGGCCC
CAGTGCTGCAATGATACCGCGAGACCCACGCTCACCGGCTCCAGATTTATCAGCAATAAACCAGCCAGCC
GGAAGGGCCGAGCGCAGAAGTGGTCCTGCAACTTTATCCGCCTCCATCCAGTCTATTAATTGTTGCCGGG
AAGCTAGAGTAAGTAGTTCGCCAGTTAATAGTTTGCGCAACGTTGTTGCCATTGCTACAGGCATCGTGGT
GTCACGCTCGTCGTTTGGTATGGCTTCATTCAGCTCCGGTTCCCAACGATCAAGGCGAGTTACATGATCC
CCCATGTTGTGCAAAAAAGCGGTTAGCTCCTTCGGTCCTCCGATCGTTGTCAGAAGTAAGTTGGCCGCAG
TGTTATCACTCATGGTTATGGCAGCACTGCATAATTCTCTTACTGTCATGCCATCCGTAAGATGCTTTTC
TGTGACTGGTGAGTACTCAACCAAGTCATTCTGAGAATAGTGTATGCGGCGACCGAGTTGCTCTTGCCCG
GCGTCAATACGGGATAATACCGCGCCACATAGCAGAACTTTAAAAGTGCTCATCATTGGAAAACGTTCTT
CGGGGCGAAAACTCTCAAGGATCTTACCGCTGTTGAGATCCAGTTCGATGTAACCCACTCGTGCACCCAA
CTGATCTTCAGCATCTTTTACTTTCACCAGCGTTTCTGGGTGAGCAAAAACAGGAAGGCAAAATGCCGCA
AAAAAGGGAATAAGGGCGACACGGAAATGTTGAATACTCATACTCTTCCTTTTTCAATATTATTGAAGCA
TTTATCAGGGTTATTGTCTCATGAGCGGATACATATTTGAATGTATTTAGAAAAATAAACAAATAGGGGT
TCCGCGCACATTTCCCCGAAAAGTGCCACCTGACGTCTAAGAAACCATTATTATCATGACATTAACCTAT
AAAAATAGGCGTATCACGAGGCCCTTTCGTC
Features (pLannotate 1.2.2; 10 found; start..end, strand, type, name):
    137..236     +  misc_feature   bom (fragment): basis of mobility region from pBR322
    242..399     -  CDS            lacZα (fragment): LacZα fragment of β-galactosidase; lacZ fragment
   2244..2260    -  protein_bind   lac operator: The lac repressor binds to the lac operator to inhibit transcription in E. coli. This inhibition can be relieved by adding lactose or isopropyl-β-D-thiogalactopyranoside (IPTG). lac repressor encoded by lacI
   2268..2298    -  promoter       lac promoter: promoter for the E. coli lac operon
   2313..2334    -  protein_bind   CAP binding site: CAP binding activates transcription in the presence of cAMP. E. coli catabolite activator protein
   2347..2439    -  CDS            lacI (fragment): lac repressor; lacI; The lac repressor binds to the lac operator to inhibit transcription in E. coli. This inhibition can be relieved by adding lactose or isopropyl-β-D-thiogalactopyranoside (IPTG).
   2622..3210    -  rep_origin     ori: high-copy-number ColE1/pMB1/pBR322/pUC origin of replication
   3381..4241    -  CDS            AmpR: β-lactamase; bla; confers resistance to ampicillin, carbenicillin, and related antibiotics
   4242..4346    -  promoter       AmpR promoter: bla
   4441..35      +  CDS            rop (fragment) (across the origin): Rop protein, which maintains plasmids at low copy number; rop
