[The description below was written by a language model from this plasmid's Addgene catalogue record and pLannotate feature annotations shown in this document.]
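Description:
pEMS2232 is a 4,441 bp high-copy bacterial cloning plasmid built on the commercially synthesized pUC57 backbone. It serves as a storage and source vector for Ple316, a human MiniPromoter derived from regulatory sequence of the NR2E1 gene (also known as TLX/TLL). It is maintained in E. coli through the pUC-type ColE1/pMB1 origin of replication and selected with ampicillin through the β-lactamase gene (AmpR) driven by its own bla promoter. The remaining annotated features are standard pUC-family remnants: the lac promoter, lac operator and CAP binding site, a fragment of lacZα, and short fragments of lacI, rop and the pBR322 bom region. None of these plays a role in the payload's function.

The 1,691 bp Ple316 insert is not called out by the automated feature table. However, the large unannotated stretch between the lacZα fragment and the lac operator, where the pUC57 cloning site interrupts lacZα, is consistent with its location. The depositor's own annotated file is cited as the source for exact positions. The insert is flanked by FseI and AscI sites, both preserved, so the MiniPromoter can be excised as a cassette, and it can be sequenced from the M13 forward and reverse primer sites. No reporter, coding sequence, polyadenylation signal or viral element is recorded downstream of the promoter, so the plasmid is not an expression construct in itself. The associated publication describes compact human MiniPromoters for cell-type-restricted expression from recombinant AAV in the eye, which suggests the plasmid supplies Ple316 for subcloning into rAAV or other expression vectors. The record does not state which ocular cell type Ple316 targets.
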