Addgene plasmid #158401: pEMS2232
Purpose: High Copy number plasmid containing Ple316 (NR2E1 MiniPromoter) insert
Depositing lab: Elizabeth Simpson. Depositing organization: University of British Columbia. Publication: Human MiniPromoters for ocular-rAAV expression in ON bipolar, cone, corneal, endothelial, Muller glial, and PAX6 cells. Korecki AJ, Cueva-Vargas JL, Fornes O, Agostinone J, Farkas RA, Hickmott JW, Lam SL, Mathelier A, Zhou M, Wasserman WW, Di Polo A, Simpson EM. Gene Ther. 2021 Feb 2. pii: 10.1038/s41434-021-00227-z. doi: 10.1038/s41434-021-00227-z. PubMed 33531684.
Backbone
  Vector backbone: pUC57
  Backbone manufacturer: GenScript
  Total vector size (bp): 4441
  Vector type: Unspecified
Growth in bacteria
  Bacterial resistance: Ampicillin, 100 μg/mL
  Growth temperature: 37°C
  Growth strain: DH5alpha
  Copy number: High Copy
Gene/Insert
  Gene/Insert name: Ple316 (alt name: NR2E1 MiniPromoter)
  Species: H. sapiens (human)
  Insert size (bp): 1691
  GenBank ID: NR2E1 Gene
  Entrez Gene: NR2E1 (a.k.a. TLL, TLX, XTLL)
  Promoter: Ple316
  Cloning method: Restriction Enzyme; 5′ cloning site FseI (not destroyed); 3′ cloning site AscI (not destroyed)
  Sequencing primers: 5′ M13-fwd; 3′ M13-rev
Terms and licenses: Academic/Nonprofit Terms; Industry Terms
Depositor comments: Plasmid commercially produced by Genscript . Please see the annotated GenBank file and the additional image file for the specific location of features in this plasmid, including the MiniPromoter.
How to cite: pEMS2232 was a gift from Elizabeth Simpson (Addgene plasmid # 158401 ; http://n2t.net/addgene:158401 ; RRID:Addgene_158401)
